>Addgene plasmid #224407 | pBa.M6PR-GFP | depositor partial sequence | sequence record 439545 | M6PR
GAAGAAAAAACTTGCGACTTGGTAGGAGAAAAGGGTAGAGAGTCAGAGAAAGAGTTGGCTCTAGTGAAGA
GGCTGAAACCACTGTTTAATAAAAGCTTTGAGAGCACTGTGGGCCAGGGTTCAGACACATACATCTACAT
CTTCAGGGTGTGCCGGGAAGCTGGCAACCACACTTCTGGGGCAGGCCTGGTGCAAATCAACAAAAGTAAT
GGGAAGGAGACAGTGGTAGGGAGACTCAACGAGACTCACATCTTCAACGGAAGTAATTGGATCATGCTGA
TCTATAAAGGGGGTGATGAATATGACAACCACTGTGGCAAGGAGCAGCGTCGTGCAGTGGTGATGATCTC
CTGCAATCGACACACCCTAGCGGACAATTTTAACCCTGTGTCTGAGGAGCGTGGCAAAGTCCAAGATTGT
TTCTACCTCTTTGAGATGGATAGCAGCCTGGCCTGTTCACCAGAGATCTCCCACCTCAGTGTGGGTTCCA
TCTTACTTGTCACGTTTGCATCACTGGTTGCTGTTTATGTTGTTGGGGGGTTCCTATACCAGCGACTGGT
AGTGGGAGCCAAAGGAATGGAGCAGTTTCCCCACTTAGCCTTCTGGCAGGATCTTGGCAACCTGGTAGCA
GATGGCTGTGACTTTGTCTGCCGTTCTAAACCTCGAAATGTGCCTGCAGCATATCGTGGTGTGGGGGATG
ACCAGCTGGGGGAGGAGTCAGAAGAAAGGGATGACCATTTATTACCA
