[The description below was written by a language model from this plasmid's Addgene catalogue record.]
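Description:
pBa.M6PR-GFP is a mammalian expression plasmid built on the pBeta-Actin-GFP backbone, in which the chicken beta-actin promoter drives expression of human M6PR, the cation-dependent mannose-6-phosphate receptor (also known as CD-MPR or MPR46). The recorded insert is 747 bp and is fused at its C terminus to GFP, so the receptor is produced as a fluorescent fusion protein that can be followed in living or fixed cells. In bacteria the plasmid is maintained at high copy number under ampicillin selection. The record does not provide a feature table, so the specific origin of replication, polyadenylation signal and any other regulatory elements of the backbone are not stated, nor is any marker for selection in mammalian cells. The insert was introduced by restriction enzyme cloning, but the sites used are not recorded.

M6PR is a transmembrane sorting receptor that cycles between the trans-Golgi network and endosomes, delivering mannose-6-phosphate-tagged lysosomal hydrolases, so a GFP-tagged version serves as a marker for the vesicles and organelles that carry it. The associated study concerns kinesin regulation in the proximal axon and dendrite-selective transport, which suggests that the construct was used to visualise vesicle trafficking in neurons, although the record itself lists the purpose only as mammalian expression of M6PR. The depositor notes that the pBa vector is prone to recombination, which is why a recombination-limiting bacterial host is specified and why recombination-based cloning methods are discouraged for modifying this backbone.
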