Addgene plasmid #224407: pBa.M6PR-GFP
Purpose: Mammalian expression of M6PR
Depositing lab: Marvin Bentley. Depositing organization: Rensselaer Polytechnic Institute. Publication: Kinesin Regulation in the Proximal Axon is Essential for Dendrite-selective Transport. Mendoza CS, Plowinske CR, Montgomery AC, Quinones GB, Banker G, Bentley M. Mol Biol Cell. 2024 Jun 1;35(6):ar81. doi: 10.1091/mbc.E23-11-0457. Epub 2024 Apr 10. PubMed 38598291.
Backbone
  Vector backbone: pBeta-Actin-GFP
  Vector type: Mammalian Expression
Growth in bacteria
  Bacterial resistance: Ampicillin, 100 μg/mL
  Growth temperature: 37°C
  Growth strain: NEB Stable
  Copy number: High Copy
Gene/Insert
  Gene/Insert name: M6PR
  Species: H. sapiens (human)
  Insert size (bp): 747
  Entrez Gene: M6PR (a.k.a. CD-M6PR, CD-MPR, MPR 46, MPR-46, MPR46, SMPR)
  Promoter: Chicken Beta actin
  Tag / fusion protein: GFP (C terminal on insert)
  Cloning method: Restriction Enzyme; 5′ cloning site Unknown (unknown if destroyed)
Terms and licenses: Academic/Nonprofit Terms; Industry Terms: Not Available to Industry
Depositor comments: pBa vector is susceptable to recombination and should not be grown in fast growing bacteria or cloned using recombination.
How to cite: pBa.M6PR-GFP was a gift from Marvin Bentley (Addgene plasmid # 224407 ; http://n2t.net/addgene:224407 ; RRID:Addgene_224407)
